Addgene plasmid #85179: pK098.CAG-loxP-stop-loxP-nlstagRFP-ires-tTA-WPRE (Supernova)
Purpose: For nucleus-specific RFP labeling in single cells, pK098 should be used with pK031.
Depositing lab: Takuji Iwasato. Depositing organization: National Institute of Genetics. Publication: Supernova: A Versatile Vector System for Single-Cell Labeling and Gene Function Studies in vivo. Luo W, Mizuno H, Iwata R, Nakazawa S, Yasuda K, Itohara S, Iwasato T. Sci Rep. 2016 Oct 24;6:35747. doi: 10.1038/srep35747. PubMed 27775045.
Backbone
  Vector backbone: pK038.CAG-loxP-stop-loxP-EGFP-ires-tTA-WPRE (Supernova)
  Backbone size w/o insert (bp): 9530
  Total vector size (bp): 10280
  Vector type: Mammalian Expression
Growth in bacteria
  Bacterial resistance: Ampicillin and Kanamycin, 100 & 50 μg/mL
  Growth temperature: 37°C
  Growth strain: DH5alpha
  Copy number: High Copy
Gene/Insert
  Gene/Insert name: nuclear localization signal (nls) tagRFP
  Species: SV40, Entacmaea quadricolor
  Insert size (bp): 750
  Cloning method: Restriction Enzyme; 5′ cloning site SalI (not destroyed); 3′ cloning site EcoRV (not destroyed)
  Sequencing primers: 5′ EBV_rev_primer
Terms and licenses: Academic/Nonprofit Terms; Industry Terms: Not Available to Industry
Depositor comments: Backbone plasmid (pK038) is available in Addgene.
How to cite: pK098.CAG-loxP-stop-loxP-nlstagRFP-ires-tTA-WPRE (Supernova) was a gift from Takuji Iwasato (Addgene plasmid # 85179 ; http://n2t.net/addgene:85179 ; RRID:Addgene_85179)
