[The description below was written by a language model from this plasmid's Addgene catalogue record and pLannotate feature annotations shown in this document.]
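Description:
pK098.CAG-loxP-stop-loxP-nlstagRFP-ires-tTA-WPRE is a roughly 10.3 kb mammalian expression plasmid from the Supernova single-cell labeling system, derived from the EGFP-bearing pK038 backbone by placing a 750 bp nuclear-localized TagRFP insert between SalI and EcoRV sites. It is maintained in E. coli at high copy through a ColE1/pUC-type origin and also carries an f1 origin. Selection uses both ampicillin (β-lactamase) and kanamycin. The Tn5 NeoR/KanR gene sits behind an SV40 early promoter with an HSV TK polyadenylation signal, so it could in principle also confer G418 resistance in mammalian cells.

The payload is driven by the CAG promoter (CMV enhancer, chicken β-actin promoter and chimeric intron). Immediately downstream lies a loxP-flanked stop cassette built from yeast-derived filler sequence and SV40 small t intron and poly(A) elements, which terminates transcription until Cre excises it. After recombination, a single bicistronic transcript encodes TagRFP fused to the SV40 NLS, followed by an EMCV IRES and a tetracycline transactivator. The automated annotation labels this gene as an rtTA3 fragment with VP16-derived activation repeats, whereas the plasmid name specifies tTA. A WPRE and the rabbit β-globin poly(A) signal enhance and complete the message.

The record states that pK098 should be used with the companion plasmid pK031 for nucleus-specific RFP labeling of single cells, but it does not describe that partner's contents. The Cre-gated reporter-plus-tTA design suggests that a Cre-supplying partner would switch on the cassette in individual cells, where the co-expressed transactivator could then act on a Tet-responsive promoter.
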