Features (pLannotate 1.2.2; 28 found; start..end, strand, type, name):
     10..389     +  enhancer       CMV enhancer: human cytomegalovirus immediate early enhancer
    392..667     +  promoter       chicken β-actin promoter: No description available
    668..1676    +  intron         chimeric intron: chimera between introns from chicken β-actin and rabbit β-globin
   1733..1766    +  protein_bind   loxP: Cre-mediated recombination occurs in the 8-bp core sequence (GCATACAT). Cre recombinase
   1778..2116    -  CDS            DED1 (fragment): DED1_YEAST - Also known as SPP81. Experimental evidence at protein level: Swiss-Prot protein existence level 1. ATP-binding RNA helicase involved in translation initiation. Remodels RNA in response to ADP and ATP concentrations by facilitating disruption, but also formation of RNA duplexes. Has weak ATP-dependent affinity for dsRNA, but strong ATP-dependent affinity for ssRNA. Acts as a virus host factor involved in the replication of the MBV and the L-A viruses by promoting the negative-strand RNA synthesis. May be involved in recognition of the preinitiation complex and DNA binding of the RN
   2112..2222    -  CDS            YO201_YEAST (fragment): Protein uncertain: Swiss-Prot protein existence level 5. From Saccharomyces cerevisiae (strain ATCC 204508 / S288c) (Baker's yeast).
   2224..2298    +  CDS            small t antigen (fragment): SV40 (simian virus 40) small t antigen
   2300..2365    +  intron         small t intron: SV40 (simian virus 40) small t antigen intron
   2495..2515    +  CDS            SV40 NLS: nuclear localization signal of SV40 (simian virus 40) large T antigen
   2834..2917    +  CDS            large T antigen (fragment): large T antigen from SV40 (simian virus 40)
   2940..3074    +  polyA_signal   SV40 poly(A) signal: SV40 polyadenylation signal
   3116..3149    +  protein_bind   loxP: Cre-mediated recombination occurs in the 8-bp core sequence (GCATACAT). Cre recombinase
   3188..3899    +  CDS            TagRFP (fragment): monomeric derivative of red fluorescent protein from Entacmaea quadricolor (Merzlyak et al., 2007) mammalian codon-optimized
   3933..4501    +  misc_feature   IRES: internal ribosome entry site (IRES) of the encephalomyocarditis virus (EMCV)
   4499..5196    +  CDS            rtTA3 (fragment): reverse tetracycline transactivator 3 activates expression from Tet-responsive promoters in the presence of doxycycline
   5126..5236    +  CDS            VP48: 3 tandem repeats of the minimal activation domain of herpes simplex virus VP16 (Cheng et al., 2013)
   5281..5867    +  misc_feature   WPRE: woodchuck hepatitis virus posttranscriptional regulatory element
   5955..6010    +  polyA_signal   β-globin poly(A) signal: rabbit β-globin polyadenylation signal (Gil and Proudfoot, 1987)
   6394..6982    -  rep_origin     ori: high-copy-number ColE1/pMB1/pBR322/pUC origin of replication
   7204..7220    +  polyA_signal   bGH poly(A) signal (fragment): bovine growth hormone polyadenylation signal
   7311..7358    -  polyA_signal   HSV TK poly(A) signal: herpes simplex virus thymidine kinase polyadenylation signal (Cole and Stacy, 1985)
   7417..7569    -  CDS            ble (fragment): BLE_KLEPN - Experimental evidence at protein level: Swiss-Prot protein existence level 1. Binding protein with a strong affinity to the bleomycin family of antibiotics. Binds to CL990; an antimitotic-antibiotic compound. From Klebsiella pneumoniae.
   7590..8384    -  CDS            NeoR/KanR: aminoglycoside phosphotransferase from Tn5; aph(3')-II (or nptII); confers resistance to neomycin, kanamycin, and G418 (Geneticin®)
   8419..8772    -  promoter       SV40 promoter: SV40 enhancer and early promoter
   8774..8791    -  promoter       AmpR promoter (fragment): bla
   8832..9692    -  CDS            AmpR: β-lactamase; bla; confers resistance to ampicillin, carbenicillin, and related antibiotics
   9693..9797    -  promoter       AmpR promoter: bla
   9824..10252   +  rep_origin     f1 ori (sequence partly withheld): f1 bacteriophage origin of replication; arrow indicates direction of (+) strand synthesis
>Addgene plasmid #85179 | pK098.CAG-loxP-stop-loxP-nlstagRFP-ires-tTA-WPRE (Supernova) | addgene full sequence | sequence record 177733 | Addgene NGS Result
GCGCGCGTTGACATTGATTATTGACTAGTTATTAATAGTAATCAATTACGGGGTCATTAGTTCATAGCCC
ATATATGGAGTTCCGCGTTACATAACTTACGGTAAATGGCCCGCCTGGCTGACCGCCCAACGACCCCCGC
CCATTGACGTCAATAATGACGTATGTTCCCATAGTAACGCCAATAGGGACTTTCCATTGACGTCAATGGG
TGGACTATTTACGGTAAACTGCCCACTTGGCAGTACATCAAGTGTATCATATGCCAAGTACGCCCCCTAT
TGACGTCAATGACGGTAAATGGCCCGCCTGGCATTATGCCCAGTACATGACCTTATGGGACTTTCCTACT
TGGCAGTACATCTACGTATTAGTCATCGCTATTACCATGGGTCGAGGTGAGCCCCACGTTCTGCTTCACT
CTCCCCATCTCCCCCCCCTCCCCACCCCCAATTTTGTATTTATTTATTTTTTAATTATTTTGTGCAGCGA
TGGGGGCGGGGGGGGGGGGGGCGCGCGCCAGGCGGGGCGGGGCGGGGCGAGGGGCGGGGCGGGGCGAGGC
GGAGAGGTGCGGCGGCAGCCAATCAGAGCGGCGCGCTCCGAAAGTTTCCTTTTATGGCGAGGCGGCGGCG
GCGGCGGCCCTATAAAAAGCGAAGCGCGCGGCGGGCGGGAGTCGCTGCGTTGCCTTCGCCCCGTGCCCCG
CTCCGCGCCGCCTCGCGCCGCCCGCCCCGGCTCTGACTGACCGCGTTACTCCCACAGGTGAGCGGGCGGG
ACGGCCCTTCTCCTCCGGGCTGTAATTAGCGCTTGGTTTAATGACGGCTCGTTTCTTTTCTGTGGCTGCG
TGAAAGCCTTAAAGGGCTCCGGGAGGGCCCTTTGTGCGGGGGGGAGCGGCTCGGGGGGTGCGTGCGTGTG
TGTGTGCGTGGGGAGCGCCGCGTGCGGCCCGCGCTGCCCGGCGGCTGTGAGCGCTGCGGGCGCGGCGCGG
GGCTTTGTGCGCTCCGCGTGTGCGCGAGGGGAGCGCGGCCGGGGGCGGTGCCCCGCGGTGCGGGGGGGCT
GCGAGGGGAACAAAGGCTGCGTGCGGGGTGTGTGCGTGGGGGGGTGAGCAGGGGGTGTGGGCGCGGCGGT
CGGGCTGTAACCCCCCCCTGCACCCCCCTCCCCGAGTTGCTGAGCACGGCCCGGCTTCGGGTGCGGGGCT
CCGTGCGGGGCGTGGCGCGGGGCTCGCCGTGCCGGGCGGGGGGTGGCGGCAGGTGGGGGTGCCGGGCGGG
GCGGGGCCGCCTCGGGCCGGGGAGGGCTCGGGGGAGGGGCGCGGCGGCCCCGGAGCGCCGGCGGCTGTCG
AGGCGCGGCGAGCCGCAGCCATTGCCTTTTATGGTAATCGTGCGAGAGGGCGCAGGGACTTCCTTTGTCC
CAAATCTGGCGGAGCCGAAATCTGGGAGGCGCCGCCGCACCCCCTCTAGCGGGCGCGGGCGAAGCGGTGC
GGCGCCGGCAGGAAGGAAATGGGCGGGGAGGGCCTTCGTGCGTCGCCGCGCCGCCGTCCCCTTCTCCATC
TCCAGCCTCGGGGCTGCCGCAGGGGGACGGCTGCCTTCGGGGGGGACGGGGCAGGGCGGGGTTCGGCTTC
TGGCGTGTGACCGGCGGCTCTAGAGCCTCTGCTAACCATGTTCATGCCTTCTTCTTTTTCCTACAGCTCC
TGGGCAACGTGCTGGTTATTGTGCTGTCTCATCATTTTGGCAAAGAATTCTAATAACTTCGTATAGCATA
CATTATACGAAGTTATATTAAGGGTTCCGGATCCTCGGGGACACCAAATATGGCGATCTCGGCCTTTTCG
TTTCTTGGAGCTGGGACATGTTTGCCATCGATCCATCTACCACCAGAACGGCCGTTAGATCTGCTGCCAC
CGTTGTTTCCACCGAAGAAACCACCGTTGCCGTAACCACCACGACGGTTGTTGCTAAAGAAGCTGCCACC
GCCACGGCCACCGTTGTAGCCGCCGTTGTTGTTATTGTAGTTGCTACTGTTATTTCTGGCACTTCTTGGT
TTTCCTCTTAAGTGAGGAGGAACATAACCATTCTCGTTGTTGTCGTTGATGCTTAAATTTTGCACTTGTT
CGCTCAGTTCAGCCATAATATGAAATGCTTTTCTTGTTGTTCTTACGGAATACCACTTGCCACCTATCAC
CACAACTAACTTTTTCCCGTTCCTCCATCTCTTTTATATTTTTTTTCTCGAGGGATCTTTGTGAAGGAAC
CTTACTTCTGTGGTGTGACATAATTGGACAAACTACCTACAGAGATTTAAAGCTCTAAGGTAAATATAAA
ATTTTTAAGTGTATAATGTGTTAAACTACTGATTCTAATTGTTTGTGTATTTTAGATTCCAACCTATGGA
ACTGATGAATGGGAGCAGTGGTGGAATGCCTTTAATGAGGAAAACCTGTTTTGCTCAGAAGAAATGCCAT
CTAGTGATGATGAGGCTACTGCTGACTCTCAACATTCTACTCCTCCAAAAAAGAAGAGAAAGGTAGAAGA
CCCCAAGGACTTTCCTTCAGAATTGCTAAGTTTTTTGAGTCATGCTGTGTTTAGTAATAGAACTCTTGCT
TGCTTTGCTATTTACACCACAAAGGAAAAAGCTGCACTGCTATACAAGAAAATTATGGAAAAATATTCTG
TAACCTTTATAAGTAGGCATAACAGTTATAATCATAACATACTGTTTTTTCTTACTCCACACAGGCATAG
AGTGTCTGCTATTAATAACTATGCTCAAAAATTGTGTACCTTTAGCTTTTTAATTTGTAAAGGGGTTAAT
AAGGAATATTTGATGTATAGTGCCTTGACTAGAGATCATAATCAGCCATACCACATTTGTAGAGGTTTTA
CTTGCTTTAAAAAACCTCCCACACCTCCCCCTGAACCTGAAACATAAAATGAATGCAATTGTTGTTGTTA
ACTTGTTTATTGCAGCTTATAATGGTTACAAATAAAGCAATAGCATCACAAATTTCACAAATAAAGCATT
TTTTTCACTGCATTCTAGTTGTGGTTTGTCCAAACTCATCAATGTATCTTATCATGTCTGGATCTGACAT
GGTAAGTAAGCTTGGGCTGCAGGTCGAGGGACCTAATAACTTCGTATAGCATACATTATACGAAGTTATA
TGTCGACCATGGGCCCAAAGAAGAAGAGAAAGGTTTCGGTGTCTAAGGGCGAAGAGCTGATTAAGGAGAA
CATGCACATGAAGCTGTACATGGAGGGCACCGTGAACAACCACCACTTCAAGTGCACATCCGAGGGCGAA
GGCAAGCCCTACGAGGGCACCCAGACCATGAGAATCAAGGTGGTCGAGGGCGGCCCTCTCCCCTTCGCCT
TCGACATCCTGGCTACCAGCTTCATGTACGGCAGCAGAACCTTCATCAACCACACCCAGGGCATCCCCGA
CTTCTTTAAGCAGTCCTTCCCTGAGGGCTTCACATGGGAGAGAGTCACCACATACGAAGACGGGGGCGTG
CTGACCGCTACCCAGGACACCAGCCTCCAGGACGGCTGCCTCATCTACAACGTCAAGATCAGAGGGGTGA
ACTTCCCATCCAACGGCCCTGTGATGCAGAAGAAAACACTCGGCTGGGAGGCCAACACCGAGATGCTGTA
CCCCGCTGACGGCGGCCTGGAAGGCAGAAGCGACATGGCCCTGAAGCTCGTGGGCGGGGGCCACCTGATC
TGCAACTTCAAGACCACATACAGATCCAAGAAACCCGCTAAGAACCTCAAGATGCCCGGCGTCTACTATG
TGGACCACAGACTGGAAAGAATCAAGGAGGCCGACAAAGAGACCTACGTCGAGCAGCACGAGGTGGCTGT
GGCCAGATACTGCGACCTCCCTAGCAAACTGGGGCACAAACTTAATTGAAGATATCCTAGATCGAGTTAA
TTAAGGATTCCGCCCCTCTCCCTCCCCCCCCCCTAACGTTACTGGCCGAAGCCGCTTGGAATAAGGCCGG
TGTGCGTTTGTCTATATGTTATTTTCCACCATATTGCCGTCTTTTGGCAATGTGAGGGCCCGGAAACCTG
GCCCTGTCTTCTTGACGAGCATTCCTAGGGGTCTTTCCCCTCTCGCCAAAGGAATGCAAGGTCTGTTGAA
TGTCGTGAAGGAAGCAGTTCCTCTGGAAGCTTCTTGAAGACAAACAACGTCTGTAGCGACCCTTTGCAGG
CAGCGGAACCCCCCACCTGGCGACAGGTGCCTCTGCGGCCAAAAGCCACGTGTATAAGATACACCTGCAA
AGGCGGCACAACCCCAGTGCCACGTTGTGAGTTGGATAGTTGTGGAAAGAGTAAAATGGCTCTCCTCAAG
CGTATTCAACAAGGGGCTGAAGGATGCCCAGAAGGTACCCCATTGTATGGGATCTGATCTGGGGCCTCGG
TGCACATGCTTTACATGTGTTTAGTCGAGGTTAAAAAAACGTCTAGGCCCCCCGAACCACGGGGACGTGG
TTTCCTTTGAAAAACACGATGTCTAGACTGGACAAGAGCAAAGTCATAAACTCTGCTCTGGAATTACTCA
ATGAAGTCGGTATCGAAGGCCTGACGACAAGGAAACTCGCTCAAAAGCTGGGAGTTGAGCAGCCTACCCT
GTACTGGCACGTGAAGAACAAGCGGGCCCTGCTCGATGCCCTGGCAATCGAGATGCTGGACAGGCATCAT
ACCCACTTCTGCCCCCTGGAAGGCGAGTCATGGCAAGACTTTCTGCGGAACAACGCCAAGTCATTCCGCT
GTGCTCTCCTCTCACATCGCGACGGGGCTAAAGTGCATCTCGGCACCCGCCCAACAGAGAAACAGTACGA
AACCCTGGAAAATCAGCTCGCGTTCCTGTGTCAGCAAGGCTTCTCCCTGGAGAACGCACTGTACGCTCTG
TCCGCCGTGGGCCACTTTACACTGGGCTGCGTATTGGAGGATCAGGAGCATCAAGTAGCAAAAGAGGAAA
GAGAGACACCTACCACCGATTCTATGCCCCCACTTCTGAGACAAGCAATTGAGCTGTTCGACCATCAGGG
AGCCGAACCTGCCTTCCTTTTCGGCCTGGAACTAATCATATGTGGCCTGGAGAAACAGCTAAAGTGCGAA
AGCGGCGGGCCGGCCGACGCCCTTGACGATTTTGACTTAGACATGCTCCCAGCCGATGCCCTTGACGACT
TTGACCTTGATATGCTGCCTGCTGACGCTCTTGACGATTTTGACCTTGACATGCTCCCCGGGTAACTAAG
TAAGCGGCCGCGAATTCGCCCTTCGGCCGCTCAACCTCTGGATTACAAAATTTGTGAAAGATTGACTGGT
ATTCTTAACTATGTTGCTCCTTTTACGCTATGTGGATACGCTGCTTTAATGCCTTTGTATCATGCTATTG
CTTCCCGTATGGCTTTCATTTTCTCCTCCTTGTATAAATCCTGGTTGCTGTCTCTTTATGAGGAGTTGTG
GCCCGTTGTCAGGCAACGTGGCGTGGTGTGCACTGTGTTTGCTGACGCAACCCCCACTGGTTGGGGCATT
GCCACCACCTGTCAGCTCCTTTCCGGAACTTTCGCTTTCCCCCTCCCTATTGCCACGGCGGAACTCATCG
CCGCCTGCCTTGCCCGCTGCTGGACAGGGGCTCGGCTGTTGGGCACTGACAATTCCGTGGTGTTGTCGGG
GAAATCATCGTCCTTTCCTTGGCTGCTCGCCTATGTTGCCACCTGGATTCTGCGCGGGACGTCCTTCTGC
TACGTCCCTTCGGCCCTCAATCCAGCGGACCTTCCTTCCCGCGGCCTGCTGCCGGCTCTGCGGCCTCTTC
CGCGTCTTCGCCTTCGCCCTCAGACGAGTCGGATCTCCCTTTGGGCCGCCTCCCCGCAGCGGCCGCGGCG
ACTCGAGGATCTTTTTCCCTCTGCCAAAAATTATGGGGACATCATGAAGCCCCTTGAGCATCTGACTTCT
GGCTAATAAAGGAAATTTATTTTCATTGCAATAGTGTGTTGGAATTTTTTGTGTCTCTCACTCGGAAGGA
CATATGGGAGGGCAAATCATTTAAAACATCAGAATGAGTATTTGGTTTAGAGTTTGGCAACATATGCCCA
TATGCTGGCTGCCATGAACAAAGGTTGGCTATAAAGAGGTCATCAGTATATGAAACAGCCCCCTGCTGTC
CATTCCTTATTCCATAGAAAAGCCTTGACTTGAGGTTAGATTTTTTTATATTTTGTTTTGTGTTATTTTT
TTCTTTAACATCCCTAAAATTTTCCTTACATGTTTTACTAGCCAGATTTTTCCTCCTCTCCTGACTACTC
CCAGTCATAGCTGTCCCTCTTCTCTTATGAAGCCATGTGAGCAAAAGGCCAGCAAAAGGCCAGGAACCGT
AAAAAGGCCGCGTTGCTGGCGTTTTTCCATAGGCTCCGCCCCCCTGACGAGCATCACAAAAATCGACGCT
CAAGTCAGAGGTGGCGAAACCCGACAGGACTATAAAGATACCAGGCGTTTCCCCCTGGAAGCTCCCTCGT
GCGCTCTCCTGTTCCGACCCTGCCGCTTACCGGATACCTGTCCGCCTTTCTCCCTTCGGGAAGCGTGGCG
CTTTCTCATAGCTCACGCTGTAGGTATCTCAGTTCGGTGTAGGTCGTTCGCTCCAAGCTGGGCTGTGTGC
ACGAACCCCCCGTTCAGCCCGACCGCTGCGCCTTATCCGGTAACTATCGTCTTGAGTCCAACCCGGTAAG
ACACGACTTATCGCCACTGGCAGCAGCCACTGGTAACAGGATTAGCAGAGCGAGGTATGTAGGCGGTGCT
ACAGAGTTCTTGAAGTGGTGGCCTAACTACGGCTACACTAGAAGAACAGTATTTGGTATCTGCGCTCTGC
TGAAGCCAGTTACCTTCGGAAAAAGAGTTGGTAGCTCTTGATCCGGCAAACAAACCACCGCTGGTAGCGG
TGGTTTTTTTGTTTGCAAGCAGCAGATTACGCGCAGAAAAAAAGGATCTCAAGAAGATCCTTTGATCTTT
TCTACGGGGTCTGACGCTCAGTGGAACGAAAACTCACGTTAAGGGATTTTGGTCATGAGATTATCAAAAA
GGATCTTCACCTAGATCCTTTTAAATTAAAAATGAAGTTTTAAATCAATCTAAAGTATATATGAGTAACC
TGAGGCTATGGCAGGGCCTGCCGCCCCGACGTTGGCTGCGAGCCCTGGGCCTTCACCCGAACTTGGGGGG
TGGGGTGGGGAAAAGGAAGAAACGCGGGCGTATTGGCCCCAATGGGGTCTCGGTGGGGTATCGACAGAGT
GCCAGCCCTGGGACCGAACCCCGCGTTTATGAACAAACGACCCAACACCGTGCGTTTTATTCTGTCTTTT
TATTGCCGTCATAGCGCGGGTTCCTTCCGGTATTGTCTCCTTCCGTGTTTCAGTTAGCCTCCCCCTAGGG
TGGGCGAAGAACTCCAGCATGAGATCCCCGCGCTGGAGGATCATCCAGCCGGCGTCCCGGAAAACGATTC
CGAAGCCCAACCTTTCATAGAAGGCGGCGGTGGAATCGAAATCTCGTGATGGCAGGTTGGGCGTCGCTTG
GTCGGTCATTTCGAACCCCAGAGTCCCGCTCAGAAGAACTCGTCAAGAAGGCGATAGAAGGCGATGCGCT
GCGAATCGGGAGCGGCGATACCGTAAAGCACGAGGAAGCGGTCAGCCCATTCGCCGCCAAGCTCTTCAGC
AATATCACGGGTAGCCAACGCTATGTCCTGATAGCGGTCCGCCACACCCAGCCGGCCACAGTCGATGAAT
CCAGAAAAGCGGCCATTTTCCACCATGATATTCGGCAAGCAGGCATCGCCATGGGTCACGACGAGATCCT
CGCCGTCGGGCATGCTCGCCTTGAGCCTGGCGAACAGTTCGGCTGGCGCGAGCCCCTGATGCTCTTCGTC
CAGATCATCCTGATCGACAAGACCGGCTTCCATCCGAGTACGTGCTCGCTCGATGCGATGTTTCGCTTGG
TGGTCGAATGGGCAGGTAGCCGGATCAAGCGTATGCAGCCGCCGCATTGCATCAGCCATGATGGATACTT
TCTCGGCAGGAGCAAGGTGAGATGACAGGAGATCCTGCCCCGGCACTTCGCCCAATAGCAGCCAGTCCCT
TCCCGCTTCAGTGACAACGTCGAGCACAGCTGCGCAAGGAACGCCCGTCGTGGCCAGCCACGATAGCCGC
GCTGCCTCGTCTTGCAGTTCATTCAGGGCACCGGACAGGTCGGTCTTGACAAAAAGAACCGGGCGCCCCT
GCGCTGACAGCCGGAACACGGCGGCATCAGAGCAGCCGATTGTCTGTTGTGCCCAGTCATAGCCGAATAG
CCTCTCCACCCAAGCGGCCGGAGAACCTGCGTGCAATCCATCTTGTTCAATCATGCGAAACGATCCTCAT
CCTGTCTCTTGATCGATCTTTGCAAAAGCCTAGGCCTCCAAAAAAGCCTCCTCACTACTTCTGGAATAGC
TCAGAGGCCGGGCCTCGGCCTCTGCATAAATAAAAAAAATTAGTCAGCCATGGGGCGGAGAATGGGCGGA
ACTGGGCGGAGTTAGGGGCGGGATGGGCGGAGTTAGGGGCGGGACTATGGTTGCTGACTAATTGAGATGC
ATGCTTTGCATACTTCTGCCTGCTGGGGAGCCTGGGGACTTTCCACACCTGGTTGCTGACTAATTGAGAT
GCATGCTTTGCATACTTCTGCCTGCTGGGGAGCCTGGGGACTTTCCACACCCTAACTGACACACATTCCA
CAGCTGGTTCTTTCCGCCTCAGGACTCTTCCTTTTTCAATAAATCAATCTAAAGTATATATGAGTAAACT
TGGTCTGACAGTTACCAATGCTTAATCAGTGAGGCACCTATCTCAGCGATCTGTCTATTTCGTTCATCCA
TAGTTGCCTGACTCCCCGTCGTGTAGATAACTACGATACGGGAGGGCTTACCATCTGGCCCCAGTGCTGC
AATGATACCGCGAGACCCACGCTCACCGGCTCCAGATTTATCAGCAATAAACCAGCCAGCCGGAAGGGCC
GAGCGCAGAAGTGGTCCTGCAACTTTATCCGCCTCCATCCAGTCTATTAATTGTTGCCGGGAAGCTAGAG
TAAGTAGTTCGCCAGTTAATAGTTTGCGCAACGTTGTTGCCATTGCTACAGGCATCGTGGTGTCACGCTC
GTCGTTTGGTATGGCTTCATTCAGCTCCGGTTCCCAACGATCAAGGCGAGTTACATGATCCCCCATGTTG
TGCAAAAAAGCGGTTAGCTCCTTCGGTCCTCCGATCGTTGTCAGAAGTAAGTTGGCCGCAGTGTTATCAC
TCATGGTTATGGCAGCACTGCATAATTCTCTTACTGTCATGCCATCCGTAAGATGCTTTTCTGTGACTGG
TGAGTACTCAACCAAGTCATTCTGAGAATAGTGTATGCGGCGACCGAGTTGCTCTTGCCCGGCGTCAATA
CGGGATAATACCGCGCCACATAGCAGAACTTTAAAAGTGCTCATCATTGGAAAACGTTCTTCGGGGCGAA
AACTCTCAAGGATCTTACCGCTGTTGAGATCCAGTTCGATGTAACCCACTCGTGCACCCAACTGATCTTC
AGCATCTTTTACTTTCACCAGCGTTTCTGGGTGAGCAAAAACAGGAAGGCAAAATGCCGCAAAAAAGGGA
ATAAGGGCGACACGGAAATGTTGAATACTCATACTCTTCCTTTTTCAATATTATTGAAGCATTTATCAGG
GTTATTGTCTCATGAGCGGATACATATTTGAATGTATTTAGAAAAATAAACAAATAGGGGTTCCGCGCAC
ATTTCCCCGAAAAGTGCCACCTG
[124 nt withheld, positions 9824-9947]
C
[91 nt withheld, positions 9949-10039]
A
[49 nt withheld, positions 10041-10089]
CCTTTGACGTTGGAGTCCACGTTCTTT
[37 nt withheld, positions 10117-10153]
ACCCTATCTCGGTCTATTCTTTTGATTTATAAGGGATTTTGCCGATTTCGGCCTATTGGTTAAAAAATGA
GCTGATTTAACAAAAATTTAACGCGAATTTTAACAAAATATTAACGCTTACAATTTAC
