>Addgene plasmid #85179 | pK098.CAG-loxP-stop-loxP-nlstagRFP-ires-tTA-WPRE (Supernova) | addgene partial sequence | sequence record 167317 | pCAG-F 5'-GCAACGTGCTGGTTATTGTG-3'
AAGAATTCTAATAACTTCGTATAGCATACATTATACGAAGTTATATTAAGGGTTCCGGATCCTCGGGGAC
ACCAAATATGGCGATCTCGGCCTTTTCGTTTCTTGGAGCTGGGACATGTTTGCCATCGATCCATCTACCA
CCAGAACGGCCGTTAGATCTGCTGCCACCGTTGTTTCCACCGAAGAAACCACCGTTGCCGTAACCACCAC
GACGGTTGTTGCTAAAGAAGCTGCCACCGCCACGGCCACCGTTGTAGCCGCCGTTGTTGTTATTGTAGTT
GCTACTGTTATTTCTGGCACTTCTTGGTTTTCCTCTTAAGTGAGGAGGAACATAACCATTCTCGTTGTTG
TCGTTGATGCTTAAATTTTGCACTTGTTCGCTCAGTTCAGCCATAATATGAAATGCTTTTCTTGTTGTTC
TTACGGAATACCACTTGCCACCTATCACCACAACTAACTTTTTCCCGTTCCTCCATCTCTTTTATATTTT
TTTTCTCGAGGGATCTTTGTGAAGGAACCTTACTTCTGTGGTGTGACATAATTGGACAAACTACCTACAG
AGATTTAAAGCTCTAAGGTAAATATAAAATTTTTAAGTGTATAATGTGTTAAACTACTGATTCTAATTGT
TTGTGTATTTTAGATTCCAACCTATGGAACTGATGAATGGGAGCAGTGGTGGAATGCCTTTAATGAGGAA
AACCTGTTTTGCTCAGAAGAAATGCCATCTAGTGATGATGAGGCTACTGCTGACTCTCAACATTCTACTC
CTCCAAAAAAGAAGAGAAAGGTAGAAGACCCCAAGGACTTTCCTTCAGAATTGCTAAGTTTTTTGAGTCA
TGCTGTGTTTAGTAATAGAACTCTTGCTTGCTTTGCTATTTACACCACAAAGGAAAAAGCTGCACTGCTA
TACAAGAAAATTATGGAAAAATATTCTGTAACCTTTATAAGTAGGCATAACAGTTATAATCATAACATAC
TGTTTTTTCTTACTCCACACAGGCATAGAGTGTCTGCTATTAATAAC
