>Addgene plasmid #85179 | pK098.CAG-loxP-stop-loxP-nlstagRFP-ires-tTA-WPRE (Supernova) | addgene partial sequence | sequence record 167319 | WPRE-R 5'-CATAGCGTAAAAGGAGCAACA-3'
CAGTCAATCTTTCACAAATTTTGTAATCCAGAGGTTGAGCGGCCGAAGGGCGAATTCGCGGCCGCTTACT
TAGTTACCCGGGGAGCATGTCAAGGTCAAAATCGTCAAGAGCGTCAGCAGGCAGCATATCAAGGTCAAAG
TCGTCAAGGGCATCGGCTGGGAGCATGTCTAAGTCAAAATCGTCAAGGGCGTCGGCCGGCCCGCCGCTTT
CGCACTTTAGCTGTTTCTCCAGGCCACATATGATTAGTTCCAGGCCGAAAAGGAAGGCAGGTTCGGCTCC
CTGATGGTCGAACAGCTCAATTGCTTGTCTCAGAAGTGGGGGCATAGAATCGGTGGTAGGTGTCTCTCTT
TCCTCTTTTGCTACTTGATGCTCCTGATCCTCCAATACGCAGCCCAGTGTAAAGTGGCCCACGGCGGACA
GAGCGTACAGTGCGTTCTCCAGGGAGAAGCCTTGCTGACACAGGAACGCGAGCTGATTTTCCAGGGTTTC
GTACTGTTTCTCTGTTGGGCGGGTGCCGAGATGCACTTTAGCCCCGTCGCGATGTGAGAGGAGAGCACAG
CGGAATGACTTGGCGTTGTTCCGCAGAAAGTCTTGCCATGACTCGCCTTCCAGGGGGCAGAAGTGGGTAT
GATGCCTGTCCAGCATCTCGATTGCCAGGGCATCGAGCAGGGCCCGCTTGTTCTTCACGTGCCAGTACAG
GGTAGGCTGCTCAACTCCCAGCTTTTGAGCGAGTTTCCTTGTCGTCAGGCCTTCGATACCGACTTCATTG
AGTAATTCCAGAGCAGAGTTTATGACTTTGCTCTTGTCCAGTCTAGACATCGTGTTTTTCAAAGGAAACC
ACGTCCCCGTGGTTCGGGGGGCCTAGACGTTTTTTTAACCTCGACTAAACACATGTAAAGCATGTGCACC
GAGGCCCCAGATCAGATCCCATACAATGGGGTACCTTCTGGGCATCCTTCAGCCCCTTGTTGAATACGCT
TGAGGAGAGCCATTTTACTCTTTCCACAACTATCCAACTCACAACGTGGC
