>Addgene plasmid #85179 | pK098.CAG-loxP-stop-loxP-nlstagRFP-ires-tTA-WPRE (Supernova) | addgene partial sequence | sequence record 167322 | EBV-rev 5'-GTGGTTTGTCCAAACTCATC-3'
TGTCTGGATCTGACATGGTAAGTAAGCTTGGGCTGCAGGTCGAGGGACCTAATAACTTCGTATAGCATAC
ATTATACGAAGTTATATGTCGACCATGGGCCCAAAGAAGAAGAGAAAGGTTTCGAGCGAGCTGATCAAGG
AGAACATGCACATGAAGCTGTACATGGAGGGCACCGTGAACAACCACCACTTCAAGTGCACATCCGAGGG
CGAAGGCAAGCCCTACGAGGGCACCCAGACCATGAAGATCAAGGTGGTCGAGGGCGGCCCTCTCCCCTTC
GCCTTCGACATCCTGGCTACCAGCTTCATGTACGGCAGCAAAGCCTTCATCAACCACACCCAGGGCATCC
CCGACTTCTTTAAGCAGTCCTTCCCTGAGGGCTTCACATGGGAGAGAATCACCACATACGAAGACGGGGG
CGTGCTGACCGCTACCCAGGACACCAGCTTCCAGAACGGCTGCATCATCTACAACGTCAAGATCAACGGG
GTGAACTTCCCATCCAACGGCCCTGTGATGCAGAAGAAAACACGCGGCTGGGAGGCCAACACCGAGATGC
TGTACCCCGCTGACGGCGGCCTGAGAGGCCACAGCCAGATGGCCCTGAAGCTCGTGGGCGGGGGCTACCT
GCACTGCTCCTTCAAGACCACATACAGATCCAAGAAACCCGCTAAGAACCTCAAGATGCCCGGCTTCCAC
TTCGTGGACCACAGACTGGAAAGAATCAAGGAGGCCGACAAAGAGACCTACGTCGAGCAGCACGAGATGG
CTGTGGCCAAGTACTGCGACCTCCCTAGCAAACTGGGGCACAGATGATGCAGATATCCTAGATCGAGTTA
ATTAAGGATTCCGCCCC
